Addgene plasmid #20719: pcDNA3-HA2-CAND1
Depositing lab: Yue Xiong. Publication: NEDD8 modification of CUL1 dissociates p120(CAND1), an inhibitor of CUL1-SKP1 binding and SCF ligases. Liu J, Furukawa M, Matsumoto T, Xiong Y. Mol Cell. 2002 Dec . 10(6):1511-8. 10.1016/S1097-2765(02)00783-9 PubMed 12504025.
Backbone
  Vector backbone: pcDNA3-HA2
  Backbone size w/o insert (bp): 5512
  Vector type: Mammalian Expression
  Selectable markers: G418
Growth in bacteria
  Bacterial resistance: Ampicillin, 100 μg/mL
  Growth temperature: 37°C
  Growth strain: DH5alpha
  Copy number: High Copy
Gene/Insert
  Gene/Insert name: CAND1 (cullin-associated and neddylation-dissociated 1) (alt names: KIAA0829; TIP120; p120)
  Species: H. sapiens (human)
  Insert size (bp): 3700
  GenBank ID: NM_018448
  Entrez Gene: CAND1 (a.k.a. TIP120, TIP120A)
  Tag / fusion protein: HA2 (N terminal on backbone)
  Cloning method: Restriction Enzyme; 5′ cloning site Data not available (not destroyed); 3′ cloning site Data not available (not destroyed)
  Sequencing primers: 5′ T7; 3′ SP6
Terms and licenses: Academic/Nonprofit Terms; Industry Terms: Not Available to Industry
How to cite: pcDNA3-HA2-CAND1 was a gift from Yue Xiong (Addgene plasmid # 20719 ; http://n2t.net/addgene:20719 ; RRID:Addgene_20719)
