[The description below was written by a language model from this plasmid's Addgene catalogue record.]
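Description:
pcDNA3-HA2-CAND1 is a mammalian expression plasmid built on pcDNA3-HA2, a pcDNA3 derivative of about 5.5 kb that supplies an HA2 epitope tag (by its name, presumably a double HA tag) upstream of the cloning site. It is maintained in E. coli as a high-copy plasmid under ampicillin selection, and G418 is listed as the selectable marker for mammalian cells, which allows enrichment or stable selection of transfected cells. No feature table accompanies the record, so the promoter is not explicitly stated. pcDNA3-family vectors generally drive expression from the CMV immediate-early promoter, and the T7 and SP6 sequencing primers listed are consistent with the phage promoter sites that flank the polylinker in that backbone.

The insert is an approximately 3.7 kb human CAND1 cDNA (cullin-associated and neddylation-dissociated 1, also known as TIP120, TIP120A, p120 or KIAA0829). It was cloned by restriction enzymes, though the specific sites are not recorded. The protein is expressed with the HA2 tag at its N terminus, so it can be detected or immunoprecipitated with anti-HA antibodies. According to the associated publication, CAND1 is an inhibitor of CUL1–SKP1 binding and of SCF ubiquitin ligases, and it is dissociated from CUL1 by NEDD8 modification of the cullin. The construct is therefore suited to transient or stable expression of tagged CAND1 in mammalian cells for studies such as co-immunoprecipitation with cullins, analysis of SCF complex assembly, and examination of how neddylation regulates cullin-RING ligase activity.
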