>Addgene plasmid #20719 | pcDNA3-HA2-CAND1 | addgene partial sequence | sequence record 26636 | CMV-F 5'-CGCAAATGGGCGGTAGGCGTG-3'
GAGCNNTAGCGAGCTCTCTGGCTACTAGAGAACCCACTGCTTACTGGCTTATCGAAATTAATACGACTCA
CTATAGGGAGACCCAAGCTATGTACCCATACGATGTTCCTGACTATGCGGGCTATCCCTATGACGTCCCG
GACTATGCAAGCTTGGTACCCGCCTCGTACCACATTTCCAATTTGCTGGAAAAAATGACATCCAGCGACA
AGGACTTTAGGTTTATGGCTACAAATGATTTGATGACGGAACTGCAGAAAGATTCCATCAAGTTGGATGA
TGATAGTGAAAGGAAAGTAGTGAAAATGATTTTGAAGTTATTGGAAGATAAAAATGGAGAGGTACAGAAT
TTAGCTGTCAAATGTCTTGGTCCTTTAGTGAGTAAAGTGAAAGAATACCAAGTAGAGACAATTGTAGATA
CCCTCTGCACTAACATGCTTTCTGATAAAGAACAACTTCGAGACATTTCAAGTATTGGTCTTAAAACAGT
AATTGGAGAACTTCCTCCAGCTTCCAGTGGCTCTGCATTAGCTGCTAATGTATGTAAAAAGATTACTGGA
CGTCTTACAAGTGCAATAGCAAAACAGGAAGATGTCTCTGTTCAGCTAGAAGCCTTGGATATTATGGCTG
ATATGTTGAGCAGGCAAGGAGGACTTCTTGTTAATTTCCATCCTTCAATTCTGACCTGTCTACTTCCCCA
GTTGACCAGCCCTAGACTTGCAGTGAGGAAAAGAACCATTATCGCTCTTGGCCATCTGGNTATGAGCTGN
GGAAATATAGTNTTTGTAGATCTTATTGAACATCTGTTGTCAAATTGTCCAAAAAG
