>Addgene plasmid #20719 | pcDNA3-HA2-CAND1 | addgene partial sequence | sequence record 36109 | BGH-rev 5'-TAGAAGGCACAGTCGAGG-3'
TATAGAATAGGGCCCTCTAGATGCATGCTCGACCTCGACATGGTGAACAAACATCTAACTAGTGTCCATT
GATTCCAAGTTAGTAGATGATGAATCTTTCTGGATACTTTCAAAGATAGCCGCCAGCTCAGGGTTAGAAC
TGATCTGTGACTGGAATTCACTCATCAGTGGACTCTTCTCTGCTTCTGGAATGGTTAGTAGTGCTGCTAC
TGCTCTCATGGCAGATCGCTTTAATTCATCTTGTTTTTCAAACTCCTGCTTTACTGAGTTTGCCTTTACC
TTAGTTGTACATGTTGCACGTAATGGCTCAACAAGTCGGTCCAACCTCTGCAGTACTGCACTTGGACAAA
GGGTAGACAGTCTCACCAACATTAAAAATGTCAGCATCTTAATATCATAATGGTCCTTCAAACCATCTTC
AACATGATTTAGAAATTCAAAGATATCAAGTCTATCAAGACAACTGTCTAGAAGTGTGTACATACACTCA
AATGCTGCCTTTCTAATATCCAGACCATCATCAACCGTATGTTTAAATGGACCCATTTCTACCTCTCTTA
TAAGCTCCTTTCTAACTTTTGTTTCATTGTAAAGATGTGGAAGAACAGTATCCAATAGATCCCTTATTAA
TGATGGCTTGTTATGTGCTGCTGAATTAAATGTGACCAAGGCTACTCTTCTCACATTCAAATCTGGGTCT
TCCAA
